Addgene plasmid #75162: pLentiCRISPR-RFP657
Purpose: (Empty Backbone) Derived from LentiCRISPR v1 but expresses RFP657 instead of puromycin resistance
Depositing lab: Beat Bornhauser. Depositing organization: University Children's Hospital Zurich. Publication: Activation of concurrent apoptosis and necroptosis by SMAC mimetics for the treatment of refractory and relapsed ALL. McComb S, Aguade-Gorgorio J, Harder L, Marovca B, Cario G, Eckert C, Schrappe M, Stanulla M, von Stackelberg A, Bourquin JP, Bornhauser BC. Sci Transl Med. 2016 May 18;8(339):339ra70. doi: 10.1126/scitranslmed.aad2986. PubMed 27194728.
Backbone
  Vector backbone: lentiCRISPRv1
  Modifications to backbone: Swap puromycin resistance for RFP657
  Vector type: Mammalian Expression, Lentiviral, CRISPR
  Tag / fusion protein: RFP657
Growth in bacteria
  Bacterial resistance: Ampicillin, 100 μg/mL
  Growth temperature: 37°C
  Growth strain: NEB Stable
  Copy number: High Copy
Gene/Insert
  Cloning method: Restriction Enzyme
Terms and licenses: Academic/Nonprofit Terms; Industry Terms: Not Available to Industry
How to cite: pLentiCRISPR-RFP657 was a gift from Beat Bornhauser (Addgene plasmid # 75162 ; http://n2t.net/addgene:75162 ; RRID:Addgene_75162)
