[The description below was written by a language model from this plasmid's Addgene catalogue record and pLannotate feature annotations shown in this document.]
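Description:
pLentiCRISPR-RFP657 is an empty all-in-one lentiviral CRISPR backbone for mammalian cells, derived from lentiCRISPR v1 by replacing the puromycin resistance gene with the far-red fluorescent protein RFP657. It is propagated in E. coli through a high-copy ColE1/pUC-type origin with ampicillin resistance. The backbone also carries an f1 origin, an SV40 origin and poly(A) signal, and remnants of a lac/T7/T3 cloning region. The viral portion has a third-generation layout: an RSV promoter drives a truncated HIV-1 5' LTR, followed by the Ψ packaging signal with a gag fragment, the Rev response element, a cPPT/CTS, a WPRE and a self-inactivating ΔU3 3' LTR. Genomic RNA can therefore be packaged when helper functions are supplied in trans, and the integrated provirus lacks LTR promoter activity.

Two expression units sit between the LTRs. A human U6 promoter is separated from the S. pyogenes guide RNA scaffold by a stretch of nearly 2 kb. This appears to be a stuffer that is replaced by the user's guide sequence through restriction cloning, and the bacterial deoC1 match annotated there is most likely incidental to this filler. Downstream, an EF-1α core promoter drives S. pyogenes Cas9, which the software annotates as overlapping N- and C-terminal portions of one continuous coding region, followed by TagRFP657. The record lists RFP657 as a tag or fusion partner but annotates no linker or 2A element between it and Cas9, so how the two are coupled is not stated.

Because the marker is fluorescent rather than a drug resistance gene, transduced cells can be identified or sorted by far-red fluorescence. The associated publication concerns cell death pathways in acute lymphoblastic leukaemia, consistent with use for gene knockout in such cells.
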