Features (pLannotate 1.2.2; 30 found; start..end, strand, type, name):
      5..231     +  promoter       RSV promoter: Rous sarcoma virus enhancer/promoter
    232..412     +  LTR            5' LTR (truncated): truncated 5' long terminal repeat (LTR) from HIV-1
    459..584     +  misc_feature   HIV-1 Ψ: packaging signal of human immunodeficiency virus type 1
    568..931     +  CDS            HIV-1 gag (fragment): gag protein from human immunodeficiency virus 1; gag
   1077..1310    +  misc_feature   RRE: The Rev response element (RRE) of HIV-1 allows for Rev-dependent mRNA export from the nucleus to the cytoplasm.
   1687..1713    +  CDS            Rev (fragment): human immunodeficiency virus 1 (HIV-1) Rev protein; rev; enhances nuclear export of unspliced and incompletely spliced viral mRNAs
   1717..1957    +  promoter       U6 promoter: RNA polymerase III promoter for human U6 snRNA
   2143..2802    -  CDS            deoC1: DEOC1_STAAN - Also known as dra. Experimental evidence at protein level: Swiss-Prot protein existence level 1. Catalyzes a reversible aldol reaction between acetaldehyde and D-glyceraldehyde 3-phosphate to generate 2-deoxy-D-ribose 5- phosphate. From Staphylococcus aureus (strain N315).
   3847..3922    +  misc_RNA       gRNA scaffold: guide RNA scaffold for the Streptococcus pyogenes CRISPR/Cas9 system
   3970..4087    +  misc_feature   cPPT/CTS: central polypurine tract and central termination sequence of HIV-1
   4156..4367    +  promoter       EF-1α core promoter: core promoter for human elongation factor EF-1α
   4471..6186    +  CDS            Cas9(N): N-terminal portion of Streptococcus pyogenes Cas9 (Zetsche et al., 2015)
   6073..8571    +  CDS            Cas9(C): C-terminal portion of Streptococcus pyogenes Cas9 (Zetsche et al., 2015)
   8685..9384    +  CDS            TagRFP657 (fragment): far-red monomeric fluorescent protein with an emission peak at 657 nm (Morozova et al., 2010) derived from mKate
   9400..9988    +  misc_feature   WPRE: woodchuck hepatitis virus posttranscriptional regulatory element
  10036..10055   +  misc_feature   cPPT/CTS (fragment): central polypurine tract and central termination sequence of HIV-1
  10057..10290   +  LTR            3' LTR (ΔU3): self-inactivating 3' long terminal repeat (LTR) from HIV-1
  10368..10489   +  polyA_signal   SV40 poly(A) signal: SV40 polyadenylation signal
  10529..10664   +  rep_origin     SV40 ori: SV40 origin of replication
  10685..10703   -  promoter       T7 promoter: promoter for bacteriophage T7 RNA polymerase
  10711..10866   +  CDS            lacZα (fragment): LacZα fragment of β-galactosidase; lacZ fragment
  10871..11299   +  rep_origin     f1 ori (sequence partly withheld): f1 bacteriophage origin of replication; arrow indicates direction of (+) strand synthesis
  11352..11456   +  promoter       AmpR promoter: bla
  11457..12317   +  CDS            AmpR: β-lactamase; bla; confers resistance to ampicillin, carbenicillin, and related antibiotics
  12488..13076   +  rep_origin     ori: high-copy-number ColE1/pMB1/pBR322/pUC origin of replication
  13259..13351   +  CDS            lacI (fragment): lac repressor; lacI; The lac repressor binds to the lac operator to inhibit transcription in E. coli. This inhibition can be relieved by adding lactose or isopropyl-β-D-thiogalactopyranoside (IPTG).
  13364..13385   +  protein_bind   CAP binding site: CAP binding activates transcription in the presence of cAMP. E. coli catabolite activator protein
  13400..13430   +  promoter       lac promoter: promoter for the E. coli lac operon
  13434..13456   +  protein_bind   lac operator (fragment): The lac repressor binds to the lac operator to inhibit transcription in E. coli. This inhibition can be relieved by adding lactose or isopropyl-β-D-thiogalactopyranoside (IPTG). lac repressor encoded by lacI
  13499..13517   +  promoter       T3 promoter: promoter for bacteriophage T3 RNA polymerase
>Addgene plasmid #75162 | pLentiCRISPR-RFP657 | depositor full sequence | sequence record 147053 | Full plasmid sequence
TTAATGTAGTCTTATGCAATACTCTTGTAGTCTTGCAACATGGTAACGATGAGTTAGCAACATGCCTTAC
AAGGAGAGAAAAAGCACCGTGCATGCCGATTGGTGGAAGTAAGGTGGTACGATCGTGCCTTATTAGGAAG
GCAACAGACGGGTCTGACATGGATTGGACGAACCACTGAATTGCCGCATTGCAGAGATATTGTATTTAAG
TGCCTAGCTCGATACATAAACGGGTCTCTCTGGTTAGACCAGATCTGAGCCTGGGAGCTCTCTGGCTAAC
TAGGGAACCCACTGCTTAAGCCTCAATAAAGCTTGCCTTGAGTGCTTCAAGTAGTGTGTGCCCGTCTGTT
GTGTGACTCTGGTAACTAGAGATCCCTCAGACCCTTTTAGTCAGTGTGGAAAATCTCTAGCAGTGGCGCC
CGAACAGGGACTTGAAAGCGAAAGGGAAACCAGAGGAGCTCTCTCGACGCAGGACTCGGCTTGCTGAAGC
GCGCACGGCAAGAGGCGAGGGGCGGCGACTGGTGAGTACGCCAAAAATTTTGACTAGCGGAGGCTAGAAG
GAGAGAGATGGGTGCGAGAGCGTCAGTATTAAGCGGGGGAGAATTAGATCGCGATGGGAAAAAATTCGGT
TAAGGCCAGGGGGAAAGAAAAAATATAAATTAAAACATATAGTATGGGCAAGCAGGGAGCTAGAACGATT
CGCAGTTAATCCTGGCCTGTTAGAAACATCAGAAGGCTGTAGACAAATACTGGGACAGCTACAACCATCC
CTTCAGACAGGATCAGAAGAACTTAGATCATTATATAATACAGTAGCAACCCTCTATTGTGTGCATCAAA
GGATAGAGATAAAAGACACCAAGGAAGCTTTAGACAAGATAGAGGAAGAGCAAAACAAAAGTAAGACCAC
CGCACAGCAAGCGGCCGCTGATCTTCAGACCTGGAGGAGGAGATATGAGGGACAATTGGAGAAGTGAATT
ATATAAATATAAAGTAGTAAAAATTGAACCATTAGGAGTAGCACCCACCAAGGCAAAGAGAAGAGTGGTG
CAGAGAGAAAAAAGAGCAGTGGGAATAGGAGCTTTGTTCCTTGGGTTCTTGGGAGCAGCAGGAAGCACTA
TGGGCGCAGCGTCAATGACGCTGACGGTACAGGCCAGACAATTATTGTCTGGTATAGTGCAGCAGCAGAA
CAATTTGCTGAGGGCTATTGAGGCGCAACAGCATCTGTTGCAACTCACAGTCTGGGGCATCAAGCAGCTC
CAGGCAAGAATCCTGGCTGTGGAAAGATACCTAAAGGATCAACAGCTCCTGGGGATTTGGGGTTGCTCTG
GAAAACTCATTTGCACCACTGCTGTGCCTTGGAATGCTAGTTGGAGTAATAAATCTCTGGAACAGATTTG
GAATCACACGACCTGGATGGAGTGGGACAGAGAAATTAACAATTACACAAGCTTAATACACTCCTTAATT
GAAGAATCGCAAAACCAGCAAGAAAAGAATGAACAAGAATTATTGGAATTAGATAAATGGGCAAGTTTGT
GGAATTGGTTTAACATAACAAATTGGCTGTGGTATATAAAATTATTCATAATGATAGTAGGAGGCTTGGT
AGGTTTAAGAATAGTTTTTGCTGTACTTTCTATAGTGAATAGAGTTAGGCAGGGATATTCACCATTATCG
TTTCAGACCCACCTCCCAACCCCGAGGGGACCCAGAGAGGGCCTATTTCCCATGATTCCTTCATATTTGC
ATATACGATACAAGGCTGTTAGAGAGATAATTAGAATTAATTTGACTGTAAACACAAAGATATTAGTACA
AAATACGTGACGTAGAAAGTAATAATTTCTTGGGTAGTTTGCAGTTTTAAAATTATGTTTTAAAATGGAC
TATCATATGCTTACCGTAACTTGAAAGTATTTCGATTTCTTGGCTTTATATATCTTGTGGAAAGGACGAA
ACACCGGAGACGGTTGTAAATGAGCACACAAAATACACATGCTAAAATATTATATTCTATGACCTTTATA
AAATCAACCAAAATCTTCTTTTTAATAACTTTAGTATCAATAATTAGAATTTTTATGTTCCTTTTTGCAA
ACTTTTAATAAAAATGAGCAAAATAAAAAAACGCTAGTTTTAGTAACTCGCGTTGTTTTCTTCACCTTTA
ATAATAGCTACTCCACCACTTGTTCCTAAGCGGTCAGCTCCTGCTTCAATCATTTTTTGAGCATCTTCAA
ATGTTCTAACTCCACCAGCTGCTTTAACTAAAGCATTGTCTTTAACAACTGACTTCATTAGTTTAACATC
TTCAAATGTTGCACCTGATTTTGAAAATCCTGTTGATGTTTTAACAAATTCTAATCCAGCTTCAACAGCT
ATTTCACAAGCTTTCATGATTTCTTCTTTTGTTAATAAACAATTTTCCATAATACATTTAACAACATGTG
ATCCAGCTGCTTTTTTTACAGCTTTCATGTCTTCTAAAACTAATTCATAATTTTTGTCTTTTAATGCACC
AATATTTAATACCATATCAATTTCTGTTGCACCATCTTTAATTGCTTCAGAAACTTCGAATGCTTTTGTA
GCTGTTGTGCATGCACCTAGAGGAAAACCTACAACATTTGTTATTCCTACATTTGTGCCTTTTAATAATT
CTTTACAATAGCTTGTTCAATATGAATTAACACAAACTGTTGCAAAATCAAATTCAATTGCTTCATCACA
TAATTGTTTAATTTCAGCTTTCGTAGCATCTTGTTTTAATAATGTGTGATCTATATATTTGTTTAGTTTC
ATTTTTTCTCCTATATATTCATTTTTAATTTTAATTCTTTAATAATTTCGTCTACTTTAACTTTAGCGTT
TTGAACAGATTCACCAACACCTATAAAATAAATTTTTAGTTTAGGTTCAGTTCCACTTGGGCGAACAGCA
AATCATGACTTATCTTCTAAATAAAATTTTAGTAAGTCTTGTCCTGGCATATTATACATTCCATCGATGT
AGTCTTCAACATTAACAACTTTAAGTCCAGCAATTTGAGTTAAGGGTGTTGCTCTCAATGATTTCATTAA
TGGTTCAATTTTTAATTTCTTTTCTTCTGGTTTAAAATTCAAGTTTAAAGTGAAAGTGTAATATGCACCC
ATTTCTTTAAATAAATCTTCTAAATAGTCTACTAATGTTTTATTTTGTTTTTTATAAAATCAAGCAGCCT
CTGCTATTAATATAGAAGCTTGTATTCCATCTTTATCTCTAGCTGAGTCATCAATTACATATCCATAACT
TTCTTCATAAGCAAAAACAAAATTTAATCCGTTATCTTCTTCTTTAGCAATTTCTCTACCCATTCATTTA
AATCCAGTTAAAGTTTTTACAATATTAACTCCATATTTTTCATGAGCGATTCTATCACCCAAATCACTTG
TTACAAAACTTGAATATAGAGCCGGATTTTTTGGAATGCTATTTAAGCGTTTTAGATTTGATAATTTTCA
ATCAATTAAAATTGGTCCTGTTTGATTTCCATCTAATCTTACAAAATGACCATCATGTTTTATTGCCATT
CCAAATCTGTCAGCATCTGGGTCATTCATAATAATAATATCTGCATCATGTTTAATACCATATTCAAGCG
GTATTTTTCATGCAGGATCAAATTCTGGATTTGGATTTACAACATTTTTAAATGTTTCATCTTCAAATGC
ATGCTCTTCAACCTCAATAACGTTATATCCTGATTCACGTAATATTTTTGGGGTAAATTTAGTTCCTGTT
CCATTAACTGCGCTAAAAATAATTTTTAAATCTTTTTTAGCTTCTTGCTCTTTTTTGTACGTCTCTGTTT
TAGAGCTAGAAATAGCAAGTTAAAATAAGGCTAGTCCGTTATCAACTTGAAAAAGTGGCACCGAGTCGGT
GCTTTTTTGAATTCTAGATCTTGAGACAAATGGCAGTATTCATCCACAATTTTAAAAGAAAAGGGGGGAT
TGGGGGGTACAGTGCAGGGGAAAGAATAGTAGACATAATAGCAACAGACATACAAACTAAAGAATTACAA
AAACAAATTACAAAAATTCAAAATTTTCGGGTTTATTACAGGGACAGCAGAGATCCACTTTGGCGCCGGC
TCGAGTGGCTCCGGTGCCCGTCAGTGGGCAGAGCGCACATCGCCCACAGTCCCCGAGAAGTTGGGGGGAG
GGGTCGGCAATTGAACCGGTGCCTAGAGAAGGTGGCGCGGGGTAAACTGGGAAAGTGATGTCGTGTACTG
GCTCCGCCTTTTTCCCGAGGGTGGGGGAGAACCGTATATAAGTGCAGTAGTCGCCGTGAACGTTCTTTTT
CGCAACGGGTTTGCCGCCAGAACACAGGTGTCGTGACGCGGGATCCGCCACCATGGATTACAAAGACGAT
GACGATAAGATGGCCCCAAAGAAGAAGCGGAAGGTCGGTATCCACGGAGTCCCAGCAGCCGACAAGAAGT
ACAGCATCGGCCTGGACATCGGCACCAACTCTGTGGGCTGGGCCGTGATCACCGACGAGTACAAGGTGCC
CAGCAAGAAATTCAAGGTGCTGGGCAACACCGACCGGCACAGCATCAAGAAGAACCTGATCGGAGCCCTG
CTGTTCGACAGCGGCGAAACAGCCGAGGCCACCCGGCTGAAGAGAACCGCCAGAAGAAGATACACCAGAC
GGAAGAACCGGATCTGCTATCTGCAAGAGATCTTCAGCAACGAGATGGCCAAGGTGGACGACAGCTTCTT
CCACAGACTGGAAGAGTCCTTCCTGGTGGAAGAGGATAAGAAGCACGAGCGGCACCCCATCTTCGGCAAC
ATCGTGGACGAGGTGGCCTACCACGAGAAGTACCCCACCATCTACCACCTGAGAAAGAAACTGGTGGACA
GCACCGACAAGGCCGACCTGCGGCTGATCTATCTGGCCCTGGCCCACATGATCAAGTTCCGGGGCCACTT
CCTGATCGAGGGCGACCTGAACCCCGACAACAGCGACGTGGACAAGCTGTTCATCCAGCTGGTGCAGACC
TACAACCAGCTGTTCGAGGAAAACCCCATCAACGCCAGCGGCGTGGACGCCAAGGCCATCCTGTCTGCCA
GACTGAGCAAGAGCAGACGGCTGGAAAATCTGATCGCCCAGCTGCCCGGCGAGAAGAAGAATGGCCTGTT
CGGCAACCTGATTGCCCTGAGCCTGGGCCTGACCCCCAACTTCAAGAGCAACTTCGACCTGGCCGAGGAT
GCCAAACTGCAGCTGAGCAAGGACACCTACGACGACGACCTGGACAACCTGCTGGCCCAGATCGGCGACC
AGTACGCCGACCTGTTTCTGGCCGCCAAGAACCTGTCCGACGCCATCCTGCTGAGCGACATCCTGAGAGT
GAACACCGAGATCACCAAGGCCCCCCTGAGCGCCTCTATGATCAAGAGATACGACGAGCACCACCAGGAC
CTGACCCTGCTGAAAGCTCTCGTGCGGCAGCAGCTGCCTGAGAAGTACAAAGAGATTTTCTTCGACCAGA
GCAAGAACGGCTACGCCGGCTACATTGACGGCGGAGCCAGCCAGGAAGAGTTCTACAAGTTCATCAAGCC
CATCCTGGAAAAGATGGACGGCACCGAGGAACTGCTCGTGAAGCTGAACAGAGAGGACCTGCTGCGGAAG
CAGCGGACCTTCGACAACGGCAGCATCCCCCACCAGATCCACCTGGGAGAGCTGCACGCCATTCTGCGGC
GGCAGGAAGATTTTTACCCATTCCTGAAGGACAACCGGGAAAAGATCGAGAAGATCCTGACCTTCCGCAT
CCCCTACTACGTGGGCCCTCTGGCCAGGGGAAACAGCAGATTCGCCTGGATGACCAGAAAGAGCGAGGAA
ACCATCACCCCCTGGAACTTCGAGGAAGTGGTGGACAAGGGCGCTTCCGCCCAGAGCTTCATCGAGCGGA
TGACCAACTTCGATAAGAACCTGCCCAACGAGAAGGTGCTGCCCAAGCACAGCCTGCTGTACGAGTACTT
CACCGTGTATAACGAGCTGACCAAAGTGAAATACGTGACCGAGGGAATGAGAAAGCCCGCCTTCCTGAGC
GGCGAGCAGAAAAAGGCCATCGTGGACCTGCTGTTCAAGACCAACCGGAAAGTGACCGTGAAGCAGCTGA
AAGAGGACTACTTCAAGAAAATCGAGTGCTTCGACTCCGTGGAAATCTCCGGCGTGGAAGATCGGTTCAA
CGCCTCCCTGGGCACATACCACGATCTGCTGAAAATTATCAAGGACAAGGACTTCCTGGACAATGAGGAA
AACGAGGACATTCTGGAAGATATCGTGCTGACCCTGACACTGTTTGAGGACAGAGAGATGATCGAGGAAC
GGCTGAAAACCTATGCCCACCTGTTCGACGACAAAGTGATGAAGCAGCTGAAGCGGCGGAGATACACCGG
CTGGGGCAGGCTGAGCCGGAAGCTGATCAACGGCATCCGGGACAAGCAGTCCGGCAAGACAATCCTGGAT
TTCCTGAAGTCCGACGGCTTCGCCAACAGAAACTTCATGCAGCTGATCCACGACGACAGCCTGACCTTTA
AAGAGGACATCCAGAAAGCCCAGGTGTCCGGCCAGGGCGATAGCCTGCACGAGCACATTGCCAATCTGGC
CGGCAGCCCCGCCATTAAGAAGGGCATCCTGCAGACAGTGAAGGTGGTGGACGAGCTCGTGAAAGTGATG
GGCCGGCACAAGCCCGAGAACATCGTGATCGAAATGGCCAGAGAGAACCAGACCACCCAGAAGGGACAGA
AGAACAGCCGCGAGAGAATGAAGCGGATCGAAGAGGGCATCAAAGAGCTGGGCAGCCAGATCCTGAAAGA
ACACCCCGTGGAAAACACCCAGCTGCAGAACGAGAAGCTGTACCTGTACTACCTGCAGAATGGGCGGGAT
ATGTACGTGGACCAGGAACTGGACATCAACCGGCTGTCCGACTACGATGTGGACCATATCGTGCCTCAGA
GCTTTCTGAAGGACGACTCCATCGACAACAAGGTGCTGACCAGAAGCGACAAGAACCGGGGCAAGAGCGA
CAACGTGCCCTCCGAAGAGGTCGTGAAGAAGATGAAGAACTACTGGCGGCAGCTGCTGAACGCCAAGCTG
ATTACCCAGAGAAAGTTCGACAATCTGACCAAGGCCGAGAGAGGCGGCCTGAGCGAACTGGATAAGGCCG
GCTTCATCAAGAGACAGCTGGTGGAAACCCGGCAGATCACAAAGCACGTGGCACAGATCCTGGACTCCCG
GATGAACACTAAGTACGACGAGAATGACAAGCTGATCCGGGAAGTGAAAGTGATCACCCTGAAGTCCAAG
CTGGTGTCCGATTTCCGGAAGGATTTCCAGTTTTACAAAGTGCGCGAGATCAACAACTACCACCACGCCC
ACGACGCCTACCTGAACGCCGTCGTGGGAACCGCCCTGATCAAAAAGTACCCTAAGCTGGAAAGCGAGTT
CGTGTACGGCGACTACAAGGTGTACGACGTGCGGAAGATGATCGCCAAGAGCGAGCAGGAAATCGGCAAG
GCTACCGCCAAGTACTTCTTCTACAGCAACATCATGAACTTTTTCAAGACCGAGATTACCCTGGCCAACG
GCGAGATCCGGAAGCGGCCTCTGATCGAGACAAACGGCGAAACCGGGGAGATCGTGTGGGATAAGGGCCG
GGATTTTGCCACCGTGCGGAAAGTGCTGAGCATGCCCCAAGTGAATATCGTGAAAAAGACCGAGGTGCAG
ACAGGCGGCTTCAGCAAAGAGTCTATCCTGCCCAAGAGGAACAGCGATAAGCTGATCGCCAGAAAGAAGG
ACTGGGACCCTAAGAAGTACGGCGGCTTCGACAGCCCCACCGTGGCCTATTCTGTGCTGGTGGTGGCCAA
AGTGGAAAAGGGCAAGTCCAAGAAACTGAAGAGTGTGAAAGAGCTGCTGGGGATCACCATCATGGAAAGA
AGCAGCTTCGAGAAGAATCCCATCGACTTTCTGGAAGCCAAGGGCTACAAAGAAGTGAAAAAGGACCTGA
TCATCAAGCTGCCTAAGTACTCCCTGTTCGAGCTGGAAAACGGCCGGAAGAGAATGCTGGCCTCTGCCGG
CGAACTGCAGAAGGGAAACGAACTGGCCCTGCCCTCCAAATATGTGAACTTCCTGTACCTGGCCAGCCAC
TATGAGAAGCTGAAGGGCTCCCCCGAGGATAATGAGCAGAAACAGCTGTTTGTGGAACAGCACAAGCACT
ACCTGGACGAGATCATCGAGCAGATCAGCGAGTTCTCCAAGAGAGTGATCCTGGCCGACGCTAATCTGGA
CAAAGTGCTGTCCGCCTACAACAAGCACCGGGATAAGCCCATCAGAGAGCAGGCCGAGAATATCATCCAC
CTGTTTACCCTGACCAATCTGGGAGCCCCTGCCGCCTTCAAGTACTTTGACACCACCATCGACCGGAAGA
GGTACACCAGCACCAAAGAGGTGCTGGACGCCACCCTGATCCACCAGAGCATCACCGGCCTGTACGAGAC
ACGGATCGACCTGTCTCAGCTGGGAGGCGACAAGCGTCCTGCTGCTACTAAGAAAGCTGGTCAAGCTAAG
AAAAAGAAAGCTAGCGGCGCAACAAACTTCTCTCTGCTGAAACAAGCCGGAGATGTCGAAGAGAATCCTG
GACCGAGCGAGCTGATTAAGGAGAACATGCACATGAAGCTGTACATGGAGGGCACCGTGAACAACCACCA
CTTCAAGTGCACATCCGAGGGCGAAGGCAAGCCCTACGAGGGCACCCAGACCCAGAGAATCAAGGTGGTC
GAGGGCGGCCCTCTCCCCTTCGCCTTCGACATCCTGGCTACCAGCTTCATGTACGGCAGTCACACCTTCA
TCAACCACACCCAGGGCATCCCCGACTTCTGGAAGCAGTCCTTCCCTGAGGGCTTCACATGGGAGAGAGT
CACCACATACGAAGACGGGGGCGTGCTGACCGCTACCCAGGACACCAGCCTCCAGGACGGCTGCCTCATC
TACAACGTCAAGATCAGAGGGGTGAACTTCCCATCCAACGGCCCTGTGATGCAGAAGAAAACACTCGGCT
GGGAGGCCCACACCGAGATGCTGTACCCCGCTGACGGCGGCCTGGAAGGCAGAACCGCGCTGGCCCTGAA
GCTCGTGGGCGGGGGCCACCTGATCTGCAACTTCAAGACCACATACAGATCCAAGAAACCCGCTAAGAAC
CTCAAGATGCCCGGCGTCTACTATGTGGACTACAGACTGGAAAGAATCAAGGAGGCCGACAAAGAGACCT
ACGTCGAGCAGCACGAGGTGGCTGTGGCCAGATACTGCGACCTCCCTAGCAAACTGGGGCACAAGCTTAA
TTAAACGCGTTAAGTCGACAATCAACCTCTGGATTACAAAATTTGTGAAAGATTGACTGGTATTCTTAAC
TATGTTGCTCCTTTTACGCTATGTGGATACGCTGCTTTAATGCCTTTGTATCATGCTATTGCTTCCCGTA
TGGCTTTCATTTTCTCCTCCTTGTATAAATCCTGGTTGCTGTCTCTTTATGAGGAGTTGTGGCCCGTTGT
CAGGCAACGTGGCGTGGTGTGCACTGTGTTTGCTGACGCAACCCCCACTGGTTGGGGCATTGCCACCACC
TGTCAGCTCCTTTCCGGGACTTTCGCTTTCCCCCTCCCTATTGCCACGGCGGAACTCATCGCCGCCTGCC
TTGCCCGCTGCTGGACAGGGGCTCGGCTGTTGGGCACTGACAATTCCGTGGTGTTGTCGGGGAAATCATC
GTCCTTTCCTTGGCTGCTCGCCTGTGTTGCCACCTGGATTCTGCGCGGGACGTCCTTCTGCTACGTCCCT
TCGGCCCTCAATCCAGCGGACCTTCCTTCCCGCGGCCTGCTGCCGGCTCTGCGGCCTCTTCCGCGTCTTC
GCCTTCGCCCTCAGACGAGTCGGATCTCCCTTTGGGCCGCCTCCCCGCGACTTTAAGACCAATGACTTAC
AAGGCAGCTGTAGATCTTAGCCACTTTTTAAAAGAAAAGGGGGGACTGGAAGGGCTAATTCACTCCCAAC
GAAGACAAGATCTGCTTTTTGCTTGTACTGGGTCTCTCTGGTTAGACCAGATCTGAGCCTGGGAGCTCTC
TGGCTAACTAGGGAACCCACTGCTTAAGCCTCAATAAAGCTTGCCTTGAGTGCTTCAAGTAGTGTGTGCC
CGTCTGTTGTGTGACTCTGGTAACTAGAGATCCCTCAGACCCTTTTAGTCAGTGTGGAAAATCTCTAGCA
GTACGTATAGTAGTTCATGTCATCTTATTATTCAGTATTTATAACTTGCAAAGAAATGAATATCAGAGAG
TGAGAGGAACTTGTTTATTGCAGCTTATAATGGTTACAAATAAAGCAATAGCATCACAAATTTCACAAAT
AAAGCATTTTTTTCACTGCATTCTAGTTGTGGTTTGTCCAAACTCATCAATGTATCTTATCATGTCTGGC
TCTAGCTATCCCGCCCCTAACTCCGCCCATCCCGCCCCTAACTCCGCCCAGTTCCGCCCATTCTCCGCCC
CATGGCTGACTAATTTTTTTTATTTATGCAGAGGCCGAGGCCGCCTCGGCCTCTGAGCTATTCCAGAAGT
AGTGAGGAGGCTTTTTTGGAGGCCTAGGGACGTACCCAATTCGCCCTATAGTGAGTCGTATTACGCGCGC
TCACTGGCCGTCGTTTTACAACGTCGTGACTGGGAAAACCCTGGCGTTACCCAACTTAATCGCCTTGCAG
CACATCCCCCTTTCGCCAGCTGGCGTAATAGCGAAGAGGCCCGCACCGATCGCCCTTCCCAACAGTTGCG
CAGCCTGAATGGCGAATGGG
[124 nt withheld, positions 10871-10994]
C
[91 nt withheld, positions 10996-11086]
A
[49 nt withheld, positions 11088-11136]
CCTTTGACGTTGGAGTCCACGTTCTTT
[37 nt withheld, positions 11164-11200]
ACCCTATCTCGGTCTATTCTTTTGATTTATAAGGGATTTTGCCGATTTCGGCCTATTGGTTAAAAAATGA
GCTGATTTAACAAAAATTTAACGCGAATTTTAACAAAATATTAACGCTTACAATTTAGGTGGCACTTTTC
GGGGAAATGTGCGCGGAACCCCTATTTGTTTATTTTTCTAAATACATTCAAATATGTATCCGCTCATGAG
ACAATAACCCTGATAAATGCTTCAATAATATTGAAAAAGGAAGAGTATGAGTATTCAACATTTCCGTGTC
GCCCTTATTCCCTTTTTTGCGGCATTTTGCCTTCCTGTTTTTGCTCACCCAGAAACGCTGGTGAAAGTAA
AAGATGCTGAAGATCAGTTGGGTGCACGAGTGGGTTACATCGAACTGGATCTCAACAGCGGTAAGATCCT
TGAGAGTTTTCGCCCCGAAGAACGTTTTCCAATGATGAGCACTTTTAAAGTTCTGCTATGTGGCGCGGTA
TTATCCCGTATTGACGCCGGGCAAGAGCAACTCGGTCGCCGCATACACTATTCTCAGAATGACTTGGTTG
AGTACTCACCAGTCACAGAAAAGCATCTTACGGATGGCATGACAGTAAGAGAATTATGCAGTGCTGCCAT
AACCATGAGTGATAACACTGCGGCCAACTTACTTCTGACAACGATCGGAGGACCGAAGGAGCTAACCGCT
TTTTTGCACAACATGGGGGATCATGTAACTCGCCTTGATCGTTGGGAACCGGAGCTGAATGAAGCCATAC
CAAACGACGAGCGTGACACCACGATGCCTGTAGCAATGGCAACAACGTTGCGCAAACTATTAACTGGCGA
ACTACTTACTCTAGCTTCCCGGCAACAATTAATAGACTGGATGGAGGCGGATAAAGTTGCAGGACCACTT
CTGCGCTCGGCCCTTCCGGCTGGCTGGTTTATTGCTGATAAATCTGGAGCCGGTGAGCGTGGGTCTCGCG
GTATCATTGCAGCACTGGGGCCAGATGGTAAGCCCTCCCGTATCGTAGTTATCTACACGACGGGGAGTCA
GGCAACTATGGATGAACGAAATAGACAGATCGCTGAGATAGGTGCCTCACTGATTAAGCATTGGTAACTG
TCAGACCAAGTTTACTCATATATACTTTAGATTGATTTAAAACTTCATTTTTAATTTAAAAGGATCTAGG
TGAAGATCCTTTTTGATAATCTCATGACCAAAATCCCTTAACGTGAGTTTTCGTTCCACTGAGCGTCAGA
CCCCGTAGAAAAGATCAAAGGATCTTCTTGAGATCCTTTTTTTCTGCGCGTAATCTGCTGCTTGCAAACA
AAAAAACCACCGCTACCAGCGGTGGTTTGTTTGCCGGATCAAGAGCTACCAACTCTTTTTCCGAAGGTAA
CTGGCTTCAGCAGAGCGCAGATACCAAATACTGTTCTTCTAGTGTAGCCGTAGTTAGGCCACCACTTCAA
GAACTCTGTAGCACCGCCTACATACCTCGCTCTGCTAATCCTGTTACCAGTGGCTGCTGCCAGTGGCGAT
AAGTCGTGTCTTACCGGGTTGGACTCAAGACGATAGTTACCGGATAAGGCGCAGCGGTCGGGCTGAACGG
GGGGTTCGTGCACACAGCCCAGCTTGGAGCGAACGACCTACACCGAACTGAGATACCTACAGCGTGAGCT
ATGAGAAAGCGCCACGCTTCCCGAAGGGAGAAAGGCGGACAGGTATCCGGTAAGCGGCAGGGTCGGAACA
GGAGAGCGCACGAGGGAGCTTCCAGGGGGAAACGCCTGGTATCTTTATAGTCCTGTCGGGTTTCGCCACC
TCTGACTTGAGCGTCGATTTTTGTGATGCTCGTCAGGGGGGCGGAGCCTATGGAAAAACGCCAGCAACGC
GGCCTTTTTACGGTTCCTGGCCTTTTGCTGGCCTTTTGCTCACATGTTCTTTCCTGCGTTATCCCCTGAT
TCTGTGGATAACCGTATTACCGCCTTTGAGTGAGCTGATACCGCTCGCCGCAGCCGAACGACCGAGCGCA
GCGAGTCAGTGAGCGAGGAAGCGGAAGAGCGCCCAATACGCAAACCGCCTCTCCCCGCGCGTTGGCCGAT
TCATTAATGCAGCTGGCACGACAGGTTTCCCGACTGGAAAGCGGGCAGTGAGCGCAACGCAATTAATGTG
AGTTAGCTCACTCATTAGGCACCCCAGGCTTTACACTTTATGCTTCCGGCTCGTATGTTGTGTGGAATTG
TGAGCGGATAACAATTTCACACAGGAAACAGCTATGACCATGATTACGCCAAGCGCGCAATTAACCCTCA
CTAAAGGGAACAAAAGCTGGAGCTGCAAGC
