>Addgene plasmid #75162 | pLentiCRISPR-RFP657 | addgene partial sequence | sequence record 147051 | dCas9-F2 5'-CCAAAGAGGTGCTGGACG-3'
GGATCGACCTGTCTCAGCTGGGAGGCGACAAGCGTCCTGCTGCTACTAAGAAAGCTGGTCAAGCTAAGAA
AAAGAAAGCTAGCGGCGCAACAAACTTCTCTCTGCTGAAACAAGCCGGAGATGTCGAAGAGAATCCTGGA
CCGAGCGAGCTGATTAAGGAGAACATGCACATGAAGCTGTACATGGAGGGCACCGTGAACAACCACCACT
TCAAGTGCACATCCGAGGGCGAAGGCAAGCCCTACGAGGGCACCCAGACCCAGAGAATCAAGGTGGTCGA
GGGCGGCCCTCTCCCCTTCGCCTTCGACATCCTGGCTACCAGCTTCATGTACGGCAGTCACACCTTCATC
AACCACACCCAGGGCATCCCCGACTTCTGGAAGCAGTCCTTCCCTGAGGGCTTCACATGGGAGAGAGTCA
CCACATACGAAGACGGGGGCGTGCTGACCGCTACCCAGGACACCAGCCTCCAGGACGGCTGCCTCATCTA
CAACGTCAAGATCAGAGGGGTGAACTTCCCATCCAACGGCCCTGTGATGCAGAAGAAAACACTCGGCTGG
GAGGCCCACACCGAGATGCTGTACCCCGCTGACGGCGGCCTGGAAGGCAGAACCGCGCTGGCCCTGAAGC
TCGTGGGCGGGGGCCACCTGATCTGCAACTTCAAGACCACATACAGATCCAAGAAACCCGCTAAGAACCT
CAAGATGCCCGGCGTCTACTATGTGGACTACAGACTGGAAAGAATCAAG
