>Addgene plasmid #75162 | pLentiCRISPR-RFP657 | addgene partial sequence | sequence record 147052 | WPRE-R 5'-CATAGCGTAAAAGGAGCAACA-3'
ATTTTGTAATCCAGAGGTTGATTGTCGACTTAACGCGTTTAATTAAGCTTGTGCCCCAGTTTGCTAGGGA
GGTCGCAGTATCTGGCCACAGCCACCTCGTGCTGCTCGACGTAGGTCTCTTTGTCGGCCTCCTTGATTCT
TTCCAGTCTGTAGTCCACATAGTAGACGCCGGGCATCTTGAGGTTCTTAGCGGGTTTCTTGGATCTGTAT
GTGGTCTTGAAGTTGCAGATCAGGTGGCCCCCGCCCACGAGCTTCAGGGCCAGCGCGGTTCTGCCTTCCA
GGCCGCCGTCAGCGGGGTACAGCATCTCGGTGTGGGCCTCCCAGCCGAGTGTTTTCTTCTGCATCACAGG
GCCGTTGGATGGGAAGTTCACCCCTCTGATCTTGACGTTGTAGATGAGGCAGCCGTCCTGGAGGCTGGTG
TCCTGGGTAGCGGTCAGCACGCCCCCGTCTTCGTATGTGGTGACTCTCTCCCATGTGAAGCCCTCAGGGA
AGGACTGCTTCCAGAAGTCGGGGATGCCCTGGGTGTGGTTGATGAAGGTGTGACTGCCGTACATGAAGCT
GGTAGCCAGGATGTCGAAGGCGAAGGGGAGAGGGCCGCCCTCGACCACCTTGATTCTCTGGGTCTGGGTG
CCCTCGTAGGGCTTGCCTTCGCCCTCGGATGTGCACTTGAAGTGGTGGTTGTTCACGGTGCCCTCCATGT
ACAGCTTCATGTGCATGTTCTCCTTAATCAGCTCGCTCGGTCCAGGATTCTCTTCGACATCTCCGGCTTG
TTTCAGCAGAGAGAAGTTTGTTGCGCCGCTAGCTTTCTTTTTCTTAGCTTGACCAGCTTTCTTAGTAGCA
GCAGGACGCTTGTCGCCTCCCAGCTGAGACAGGTCGATCCGTGTCTCGTACAGGCCGGTGATGCTCTGGT
GGATCA
